Addgene plasmid #196218: pAAV.CAG.FLEX.iGluSnFR3.v857.GPI
Purpose: Fluorescent reporter for glutamate, third generation, variant 857 in GPI backbone. iGluSnFR3.v857.GPI
Depositing lab: Kaspar Podgorski. Depositing organization: HHMI, Janelia Research Campus. Publication: Glutamate indicators with improved activation kinetics and localization for imaging synaptic transmission. Aggarwal A, Liu R, Chen Y, Ralowicz AJ, Bergerson SJ, Tomaska F, Mohar B, Hanson TL, Hasseman JP, Reep D, Tsegaye G, Yao P, Ji X, Kloos M, Walpita D, Patel R, Mohr MA, Tillberg PW, Looger LL, Marvin JS, Hoppa MB, Konnerth A, Kleinfeld D, Schreiter ER, Podgorski K. Nat Methods. 2023 May 4. doi: 10.1038/s41592-023-01863-6. PubMed 37142767.
Backbone
  Vector backbone: pAAV CAG.FLEX
  Backbone size w/o insert (bp): 4836
  Total vector size (bp): 6624
  Vector type: Mammalian Expression, Mouse Targeting, AAV, Cre/Lox, Synthetic Biology
Growth in bacteria
  Bacterial resistance: Ampicillin, 100 μg/mL
  Growth temperature: 30°C
  Growth strain: NEB Stable
  Copy number: High Copy
Gene/Insert
  Gene/Insert name: pAAV CAG.FLEX iGluSnFR3 v857.GPI (alt names: iGluSnFR3 v857.GPI; iGluSnFR3 556dot857.GPI; v857.GPI)
  Species: M. musculus (mouse), R. norvegicus (rat), Synthetic
  Insert size (bp): 1788
  Promoter: CAG
  Tag / fusion protein: IgK-chain (N terminal on insert); Myc epi tag (C terminal on insert); GPI Anchor (C terminal on insert)
  Cloning method: Restriction Enzyme; 5′ cloning site BamHI (unknown if destroyed); 3′ cloning site HindIII (unknown if destroyed)
  Sequencing primers: 5′ gcgagcagccaaggaaaggac
Terms and licenses: Academic/Nonprofit Terms; Industry Terms: Not Available to Industry
How to cite: pAAV.CAG.FLEX.iGluSnFR3.v857.GPI was a gift from Kaspar Podgorski (Addgene plasmid # 196218 ; http://n2t.net/addgene:196218 ; RRID:Addgene_196218)
