[The description below was written by a language model from this plasmid's Addgene catalogue record and pLannotate feature annotations shown in this document.]
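Description:
pAAV.CAG.FLEX.iGluSnFR3.v857.GPI is an adeno-associated virus transfer plasmid for Cre-dependent expression of a third-generation genetically encoded fluorescent glutamate sensor in mammalian cells, particularly mouse tissue. It is maintained in E. coli through a high-copy ColE1/pUC-type origin with ampicillin selection (AmpR), and also carries an f1 origin. The catalogue lists a total size of 6,624 bp, whereas the sequenced record behind the feature table is 6,814 nt; the record does not explain this difference.

Two AAV2 inverted terminal repeats flank the expression cassette and allow it to be packaged into recombinant AAV. Transcription is driven by the CAG promoter, annotated as CMV enhancer, chicken β-actin promoter and intron fragments, and the transcript is completed by a WPRE, which boosts expression post-transcriptionally, and an SV40 polyadenylation signal. Between these elements the sensor coding sequence lies on the opposite strand to the promoter, bracketed by pairs of loxP and lox2272 sites in the FLEX arrangement. Cre recombinase inverts the insert into the sense orientation and then locks it there by excising one site of each pair, so expression is restricted to Cre-positive cells.

The sensor consists of an Igκ leader for secretion, the E. coli glutamate/aspartate-binding protein GltI interrupted by a GFP-derived fluorescent domain (annotated as cEGFP), a Myc epitope tag listed in the catalogue, and a C-terminal GPI anchor signal, which the annotation matches to a COBL9 fragment. This design displays the indicator on the outer cell surface, where glutamate binding changes its fluorescence. Variant 857 in the GPI backbone is intended for imaging synaptic glutamate transmission.
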