Features (pLannotate 1.2.2; 24 found; start..end, strand, type, name):
      2..58      +  CDS            lacI (fragment): lac repressor; lacI; The lac repressor binds to the lac operator to inhibit transcription in E. coli. This inhibition can be relieved by adding lactose or isopropyl-β-D-thiogalactopyranoside (IPTG).
     52..185     -  repeat_region  AAV2 ITR: inverted terminal repeat of adeno-associated virus serotype 2 inverted
    256..324     +  CDS            large T antigen (fragment): large T antigen from SV40 (simian virus 40)
    347..468     +  polyA_signal   SV40 poly(A) signal: SV40 polyadenylation signal
    511..1099    -  misc_feature   WPRE: woodchuck hepatitis virus posttranscriptional regulatory element
   1133..1166    -  protein_bind   loxP: Cre-mediated recombination occurs in the 8-bp core sequence (GCATACAT). Cre recombinase
   1237..1270    -  protein_bind   lox2272: Cre-mediated recombination occurs in the 8-bp core sequence (GGATACTT). lox2272 sites are compatible with each other, but incompatible with loxP or loxN sites (Lee and Saito, 1988). Cre recombinase
   1284..1346    +  sig_peptide    Igκ leader: leader sequence from mouse immunoglobulin κ light chain
   1344..2099    +  CDS            gltI (fragment): GLTI_ECOLI - Also known as ybeJ, yzzK. Experimental evidence at protein level: Swiss-Prot protein existence level 1. Part of the ABC transporter complex GltIJKL involved in glutamate and aspartate uptake. Binds to both glutamate and aspartate. From Escherichia coli (strain K12).
   2115..2831    +  CDS            cEGFP: cEGFP is a basic (constitutively fluorescent) green fluorescent protein published in 2008, derived from Aequorea victoria.
   2844..2912    +  CDS            gltI (fragment): GLTI_ECOLI - Also known as ybeJ, yzzK. Experimental evidence at protein level: Swiss-Prot protein existence level 1. Part of the ABC transporter complex GltIJKL involved in glutamate and aspartate uptake. Binds to both glutamate and aspartate. From Escherichia coli (strain K12).
   2979..3074    +  CDS            COBL9 (fragment): COBL9_ARATH - Experimental evidence at transcript level: Swiss-Prot protein existence level 2. From Arabidopsis thaliana (Mouse-ear cress).
   3090..3123    +  protein_bind   loxP: Cre-mediated recombination occurs in the 8-bp core sequence (GCATACAT). Cre recombinase
   3186..3219    +  protein_bind   lox2272: Cre-mediated recombination occurs in the 8-bp core sequence (GGATACTT). lox2272 sites are compatible with each other, but incompatible with loxP or loxN sites (Lee and Saito, 1988). Cre recombinase
   3284..3414    -  intron         chimeric intron (fragment): chimera between introns from chicken β-actin and rabbit β-globin
   3503..3638    -  intron         hybrid intron (fragment): hybrid between chicken β-actin (CBA) and minute virus of mice (MMV) introns (Gray et al., 2011)
   3639..3916    -  promoter       chicken β-actin promoter: No description available
   3918..4166    -  enhancer       CMV enhancer (fragment): human cytomegalovirus immediate early enhancer
   4227..4359    +  repeat_region  AAV2 ITR (fragment): inverted terminal repeat of adeno-associated virus serotype 2 inverted
   4354..4423    +  CDS            lacZα (fragment): LacZα fragment of β-galactosidase; lacZ fragment
   4428..4856    +  rep_origin     f1 ori (sequence partly withheld): f1 bacteriophage origin of replication; arrow indicates direction of (+) strand synthesis
   4909..5013    +  promoter       AmpR promoter: bla
   5014..5874    +  CDS            AmpR: β-lactamase; bla; confers resistance to ampicillin, carbenicillin, and related antibiotics
   6045..6633    +  rep_origin     ori: high-copy-number ColE1/pMB1/pBR322/pUC origin of replication
>Addgene plasmid #196218 | pAAV.CAG.FLEX.iGluSnFR3.v857.GPI | addgene full sequence | sequence record 405482 | Addgene NGS Result
AGCGCCCAATACGCAAACCGCCTCTCCCCGCGCGTTGGCCGATTCATTAATGCAGCTGCGCGCTCGCTCG
CTCACTGAGGCCGCCCGGGCAAAGCCCGGGCGTCGGGCGACCTTTGGTCGCCCGGCCTCAGTGAGCGAGC
GAGCGCGCAGAGAGGGAGTGGCCAACTCCATCACTAGGGGTTCCTTGTAGTTAATGATTAACCCGCCATG
CTACTTATCTACGTAGCCATGCTCTAGGAAGATCCTTATCGATTTTACCACATTTGTAGAGGTTTTACTT
GCTTTAAAAAACCTCCCACATCTCCCCCTGAACCTGAAACATAAAATGAATGCAATTGTTGTTGTTAACT
TGTTTATTGCAGCTTATAATGGTTACAAATAAAGCAATAGCATCACAAATTTCACAAATAAAGCATTTTT
TTCACTGCATTCTAGTTGTGGTTTGTCCAAACTCATCAATGTATCTTATCATGTCTGCTCGAAGCGGCCG
CCCGGGTCGACGGTATCGATGCGGGGAGGCGGCCCAAAGGGAGATCCGACTCGTCTGAGGGCGAAGGCGA
AGACGCGGAAGAGGCCGCAGAGCCGGCAGCAGGCCGCGGGAAGGAAGGTCCGCTGGATTGAGGGCCGAAG
GGACGTAGCAGAAGGACGTCCCGCGCAGAATCCAGGTGGCAACACAGGCGAGCAGCCAAGGAAAGGACGA
TGATTTCCCCGACAACACCACGGAATTGTCAGTGCCCAACAGCCGAGCCCCTGTCCAGCAGCGGGCAAGG
CAGGCGGCGATGAGTTCCGCCGTGGCAATAGGGAGGGGGAAAGCGAAAGTCCCGGAAAGGAGCTGACAGG
TGGTGGCAATGCCCCAACCAGTGGGGGTTGCGTCAGCAAACACAGTGCACACCACGCCACGTTGCCTGAC
AACGGGCCACAACTCCTCATAAAGAGACAGCAACCAGGATTTATACAAGGAGGAGAAAATGAAAGCCATA
CGGGAAGCAATAGCATGATACAAAGGCATTAAAGCAGCGTATCCACATAGCGTAAAAGGAGCAACATAGT
TAAGAATACCAGTCAATCTTTCACAAATTTTGTAATCCAGAGGTTGATTATCGATAAGCTAATTCGAACC
TCTTCGAGGGACATAACTTCGTATAATGTATGCTATACGAAGTTATGGGTCGATGGTGAGATCTGGACTA
GAGGGTCGATGGTGATGCTTGGATCAAAATAGGAAGAATCCCAATGATAACTTCGTATAAAGTATCCTAT
ACGAAGTTATGGATCCCGCCACCATGGAGACAGACACACTCCTGCTATGGGTACTGCTGCTCTGGGTTCC
AGGTTCCACTGGTGACAGATCTGGGTCCGCCGCCGGAAGTACTCTTGATAAGATCGCTAAAAATGGTGTA
ATTGTTGTCGGCCACCGAGACTCTTCTGTGCCATTCAGCTATTATGATTCTCAACACAAAGTGGTGGGCT
ATTCACAAGAGTATTCTAACGCCATTGTTGAAGCAGTTAAGAAGAAGTTGAATAAACCAGACCTTCAAGT
AAAACTCATTCCTATAACATCCCAAAACCGCATACCTCTCTTGCAAAACGGCACTTACGATTTCGAGTGT
GGGAGCACTACTAATAATGTCGAACGCCAGAAACAAGCCGCATTCTCCGACACCATCTTCGTGGTGGGCA
CTCGACTGTTGACAAAGAAAGGCGGTGATATTAAGGATTTCGCAAATCTGAAGGATAAGGCAGTCGTGGT
CACCAGCGGGACCACCTCAGAAGTACTCCTTAATAAACTCAATGAAGAACAAAAGATGAATATGCGAATC
ATCTCTGCTAAGGACCACGGTGACTCTTTTCGCACATTGGAAAGTGGGCGCGCCGTAGCATTTATGATGG
ACGACTCTCTGCTCGCTGGCGAGCGCGCCAAAGCCAAAAAACCAGACGACTGGGAAATTGTAGGTAAACC
TCAAAGCCAAGAGGCATATGGCTGCATGTTGAGAAAAGATGACCCCCAATTCAAGAAACTGATGGACGAC
ACTATAGCTCAGGTCCAGACTTCAGGGGAAGCTGAGAAGTGGTTTGATAAATGGTTCAAGAACCCAATCT
TGGTAAATCATACCGTTTATATTACCGCTGACAAACAAAAGAATGGGATAAAGGCAAATTTCAAGATTCA
CCATAACGTAGAGGATGGAAGCGTGCAGTTGGCAGACCATTATCAACAGAATACCCCTATTGGCGACGGA
CCCGTGCTCCTCCCTGACAACCACTACTTGTCCTATCAAAGTGTTCTCTCAAAGGACCCCAATGAGAAGC
GAGACCACATGGTACTTCTCGAATTCGTTACCGCCACCGGGAATTCACTTGGCATGGATGAATTGTATAA
GGGGGGTACTGGCGGCAGCATGTCCAAGGGTGAGGAGCTTTTTACCGGAGTAGTACCAATTCTCGTTGAA
CTTGACGGAGACGTCAACGGGCACAAGTTTAGCGTACGAGGTGAGGGGGAGGGTGATGCAACCAACGGTA
AACTTACTCTCAAATTCATATGCACTACCGGAAAGCTGCCAGTACCTTGGCCAACACTGGTCACTACCCT
CTCCTATGGCGTTCAATGTTTTGCTCGATACCCTGACCACATGAAACAGCATGACTTCTTTAAATCAGCC
ATGCCTGAAGGGTATGTCCAGGAGCGGACTATATCATTTAAAGACGATGGAACCTATAAGACTCGGGCTG
AAGTGAAGCTCGAGGGTGACACATTGGTTAATCGGATCGAGCTTAAGGGCATAGATTTTAAAGAAGATGG
TAATATTCTTGGCCACAAATTGGAGTACAATTTTAATAATCCTTTGAACATGAACTTTGAGCTCTCCGAT
GAAATGAAGGCACTCTTTAAAGAGCCAAACGACAAAGCTCTGAAACTGCAGGTCGACGAACAAAAACTCA
TCTCAGAAGAGGATCTGTCAGATAACGACTACGGTAAAGATGGGTTGGCTGGGGCTTCAGGAGGCAGACG
AAATGGCGCTATAACTGTGCTCAGTTTCATAACGTTCTACGTGGCAGCATTTATGGTATTGTTGTAGAAG
CTTGCTAGTATAACTTCGTATAGCATACATTATACGAAGTTATGGGTCGATGGTGATGCTTGGCAATTCG
GGTCGATGGTGAAGCATTGGTCTTCCTATTTTGATATAACTTCGTATAGGATACTTTATACGAAGTTATG
GGGATGATCCAATTCTTTGCCAAAATGATGAGACAGCACAATAACCAGCACGTTGCCCAGGAGCTGTAGG
AAAAAGAAGAAGGCATGAACATGGTTAGCAGAGGCTCTAGAGCCGCCGGTCACACGCCAGAAGCCGAACC
CCGCCCTGCCCCGTCCCCCCCGAAGGCAGCCGTCCCCCCGCGGACAGCCCCGAGCCGCTCCCCCCGCACA
AAGGGCCCTCCCGGAGCCCCTCAAGGCTTTCACGCAGCCACAGAAAAGAAACAAGCCGTCATTAAACCAA
GCGCTAATTACAGCCCGGAGGAGAAGGGCCGTCCCGCCCGCTCACCTGTGGGAGTAACGCGGTCAGTCAG
AGCCGGGGCGGGCGGCGCGAGGCGGCGGCGGAGCGGGGCACGGGGCGAAGGCAGCGCGCAGCGACTCCCG
CCCGCCGCGCGCTTCGCTTTTTATAGGGCCGCCGCCGCCGCCGCCTCGCCATAAAAGGAAACTTTCGGAG
CGCGCCGCTCTGATTGGCTGCCGCCGCACCTCTCCGCCTCGCCCCGCCCCGCCCCTCGCCCCGCCCCGCC
CCGCCTGGCGCGCGCCCCCCCCCCCCCCCCGCCCCCATCGCTGCACAAAATAATTAAAAAATAAATAAAT
ACAAAATTGGGGGTGGGGAGGGGGGGGAGATGGGGAGAGTGAAGCAGAACGTGGGGCTCACCTCGACCAT
GGTAATAGCGATGACTAATACGTAGATGTACTGCCAAGTAGGAAAGTCCCATAAGGTCATGTACTGGGCA
TAATGCCAGGCGGGCCATTTACCGTCATTGACGTCAATAGGGGGCGTACTTGGCATATGATACACTTGAT
GTACTGCCAAGTGGGCAGTTTACCGTAAATACTCCACCCATTGACGTCAATGGAAAGTCCCTATTGGCGT
TACTATGGGAACATACGTCATTATTGACGTCAATGGTACTCTTCCTAGAGCATGGCTACGTAGATAAGTA
GCATGGCGGGTTAATCATTAACTACAAGGAACCCCTAGTGATGGAGTTGGCCACTCCCTCTCTGCGCGCT
CGCTCGCTCACTGAGGCCGGGCGACCAAAGGTCGCCCGACGCCCGGGCTTTGCCCGGGCGGCCTCAGTGA
GCGAGCGAGCGCGCAGCTGGCGTAATAGCGAAGAGGCCCGCACCGATCGCCCTTCCCAACAGTTGCGCAG
CCTGAATGGCGAATGGG
[124 nt withheld, positions 4428-4551]
C
[91 nt withheld, positions 4553-4643]
A
[49 nt withheld, positions 4645-4693]
CCTTTGACGTTGGAGTCCACGTTCTTT
[37 nt withheld, positions 4721-4757]
ACCCTATCTCGGTCTATTCTTTTGATTTATAAGGGATTTTGCCGATTTCGGCCTATTGGTTAAAAAATGA
GCTGATTTAACAAAAATTTAACGCGAATTTTAACAAAATATTAACGCTTACAATTTAGGTGGCACTTTTC
GGGGAAATGTGCGCGGAACCCCTATTTGTTTATTTTTCTAAATACATTCAAATATGTATCCGCTCATGAG
ACAATAACCCTGATAAATGCTTCAATAATATTGAAAAAGGAAGAGTATGAGTATTCAACATTTCCGTGTC
GCCCTTATTCCCTTTTTTGCGGCATTTTGCCTTCCTGTTTTTGCTCACCCAGAAACGCTGGTGAAAGTAA
AAGATGCTGAAGATCAGTTGGGTGCACGAGTGGGTTACATCGAACTGGATCTCAACAGCGGTAAGATCCT
TGAGAGTTTTCGCCCCGAAGAACGTTTTCCAATGATGAGCACTTTTAAAGTTCTGCTATGTGGCGCGGTA
TTATCCCGTATTGACGCCGGGCAAGAGCAACTCGGTCGCCGCATACACTATTCTCAGAATGACTTGGTTG
AGTACTCACCAGTCACAGAAAAGCATCTTACGGATGGCATGACAGTAAGAGAATTATGCAGTGCTGCCAT
AACCATGAGTGATAACACTGCGGCCAACTTACTTCTGACAACGATCGGAGGACCGAAGGAGCTAACCGCT
TTTTTGCACAACATGGGGGATCATGTAACTCGCCTTGATCGTTGGGAACCGGAGCTGAATGAAGCCATAC
CAAACGACGAGCGTGACACCACGATGCCTGTAGCAATGGCAACAACGTTGCGCAAACTATTAACTGGCGA
ACTACTTACTCTAGCTTCCCGGCAACAATTAATAGACTGGATGGAGGCGGATAAAGTTGCAGGACCACTT
CTGCGCTCGGCCCTTCCGGCTGGCTGGTTTATTGCTGATAAATCTGGAGCCGGTGAGCGTGGGTCTCGCG
GTATCATTGCAGCACTGGGGCCAGATGGTAAGCCCTCCCGTATCGTAGTTATCTACACGACGGGGAGTCA
GGCAACTATGGATGAACGAAATAGACAGATCGCTGAGATAGGTGCCTCACTGATTAAGCATTGGTAACTG
TCAGACCAAGTTTACTCATATATACTTTAGATTGATTTAAAACTTCATTTTTAATTTAAAAGGATCTAGG
TGAAGATCCTTTTTGATAATCTCATGACCAAAATCCCTTAACGTGAGTTTTCGTTCCACTGAGCGTCAGA
CCCCGTAGAAAAGATCAAAGGATCTTCTTGAGATCCTTTTTTTCTGCGCGTAATCTGCTGCTTGCAAACA
AAAAAACCACCGCTACCAGCGGTGGTTTGTTTGCCGGATCAAGAGCTACCAACTCTTTTTCCGAAGGTAA
CTGGCTTCAGCAGAGCGCAGATACCAAATACTGTTCTTCTAGTGTAGCCGTAGTTAGGCCACCACTTCAA
GAACTCTGTAGCACCGCCTACATACCTCGCTCTGCTAATCCTGTTACCAGTGGCTGCTGCCAGTGGCGAT
AAGTCGTGTCTTACCGGGTTGGACTCAAGACGATAGTTACCGGATAAGGCGCAGCGGTCGGGCTGAACGG
GGGGTTCGTGCACACAGCCCAGCTTGGAGCGAACGACCTACACCGAACTGAGATACCTACAGCGTGAGCT
ATGAGAAAGCGCCACGCTTCCCGAAGGGAGAAAGGCGGACAGGTATCCGGTAAGCGGCAGGGTCGGAACA
GGAGAGCGCACGAGGGAGCTTCCAGGGGGAAACGCCTGGTATCTTTATAGTCCTGTCGGGTTTCGCCACC
TCTGACTTGAGCGTCGATTTTTGTGATGCTCGTCAGGGGGGCGGAGCCTATGGAAAAACGCCAGCAACGC
GGCCTTTTTACGGTTCCTGGCCTTTTGCTGGCCTTTTGCTCACATGTTCTTTCCTGCGTTATCCCCTGAT
TCTGTGGATAACCGTATTACCGCCTTTGAGTGAGCTGATACCGCTCGCCGCAGCCGAACGACCGAGCGCA
GCGAGTCAGTGAGCGAGGAAGCGGAAG
