>Addgene plasmid #196218 | pAAV.CAG.FLEX.iGluSnFR3.v857.GPI | depositor partial sequence | sequence record 391938 | Gene only
ATGGAGACAGACACACTCCTGCTATGGGTACTGCTGCTCTGGGTTCCAGGTTCCACTGGTGACAGATCTG
GGTCCGCCGCCGGAAGTACTCTTGATAAGATCGCTAAAAATGGTGTAATTGTTGTCGGCCACCGAGACTC
TTCTGTGCCATTCAGCTATTATGATTCTCAACACAAAGTGGTGGGCTATTCACAAGAGTATTCTAACGCC
ATTGTTGAAGCAGTTAAGAAGAAGTTGAATAAACCAGACCTTCAAGTAAAACTCATTCCTATAACATCCC
AAAACCGCATACCTCTCTTGCAAAACGGCACTTACGATTTCGAGTGTGGGAGCACTACTAATAATGTCGA
ACGCCAGAAACAAGCCGCATTCTCCGACACCATCTTCGTGGTGGGCACTCGACTGTTGACAAAGAAAGGC
GGTGATATTAAGGATTTCGCAAATCTGAAGGATAAGGCAGTCGTGGTCACCAGCGGGACCACCTCAGAAG
TACTCCTTAATAAACTCAATGAAGAACAAAAGATGAATATGCGAATCATCTCTGCTAAGGACCACGGTGA
CTCTTTTCGCACATTGGAAAGTGGGCGCGCCGTAGCATTTATGATGGACGACTCTCTGCTCGCTGGCGAG
CGCGCCAAAGCCAAAAAACCAGACGACTGGGAAATTGTAGGTAAACCTCAAAGCCAAGAGGCATATGGCT
GCATGTTGAGAAAAGATGACCCCCAATTCAAGAAACTGATGGACGACACTATAGCTCAGGTCCAGACTTC
AGGGGAAGCTGAGAAGTGGTTTGATAAATGGTTCAAGAACCCAATCTTGGTAAATCATACCGTTTATATT
ACCGCTGACAAACAAAAGAATGGGATAAAGGCAAATTTCAAGATTCACCATAACGTAGAGGATGGAAGCG
TGCAGTTGGCAGACCATTATCAACAGAATACCCCTATTGGCGACGGACCCGTGCTCCTCCCTGACAACCA
CTACTTGTCCTATCAAAGTGTTCTCTCAAAGGACCCCAATGAGAAGCGAGACCACATGGTACTTCTCGAA
TTCGTTACCGCCACCGGGAATTCACTTGGCATGGATGAATTGTATAAGGGGGGTACTGGCGGCAGCATGT
CCAAGGGTGAGGAGCTTTTTACCGGAGTAGTACCAATTCTCGTTGAACTTGACGGAGACGTCAACGGGCA
CAAGTTTAGCGTACGAGGTGAGGGGGAGGGTGATGCAACCAACGGTAAACTTACTCTCAAATTCATATGC
ACTACCGGAAAGCTGCCAGTACCTTGGCCAACACTGGTCACTACCCTCTCCTATGGCGTTCAATGTTTTG
CTCGATACCCTGACCACATGAAACAGCATGACTTCTTTAAATCAGCCATGCCTGAAGGGTATGTCCAGGA
GCGGACTATATCATTTAAAGACGATGGAACCTATAAGACTCGGGCTGAAGTGAAGCTCGAGGGTGACACA
TTGGTTAATCGGATCGAGCTTAAGGGCATAGATTTTAAAGAAGATGGTAATATTCTTGGCCACAAATTGG
AGTACAATTTTAATAATCCTTTGAACATGAACTTTGAGCTCTCCGATGAAATGAAGGCACTCTTTAAAGA
GCCAAACGACAAAGCTCTGAAACTGCAGGTCGACGAACAAAAACTCATCTCAGAAGAGGATCTGTCAGAT
AACGACTACGGTAAAGATGGGTTGGCTGGGGCTTCAGGAGGCAGACGAAATGGCGCTATAACTGTGCTCA
GTTTCATAACGTTCTACGTGGCAGCATTTATGGTATTGTTGTAG
